Addgene plasmid #60584: pIntegrase_13
Purpose: plasmid contains the integrase gene under the control of the arabinose-inducible promoter, Pbad
Depositing lab: Christopher Voigt. Depositing organization: Massachusetts Institute of Technology. Publication: Permanent genetic memory with >1-byte capacity. Yang L, Nielsen AA, Fernandez-Rodriguez J, McClune CJ, Laub MT, Lu TK, Voigt CA. Nat Methods. 2014 Dec;11(12):1261-6. doi: 10.1038/nmeth.3147. Epub 2014 Oct 26. PubMed 25344638.
Backbone
  Vector backbone: unknown
  Total vector size (bp): 5984
  Vector type: Bacterial Expression
Growth in bacteria
  Bacterial resistance: Kanamycin, 50 μg/mL
  Growth temperature: 37°C
  Growth strain: DH10B
  Copy number: Unknown
Gene/Insert
  Gene/Insert name: Integrase_13
  Species: Bacillus cytotoxicus NVH 391-98
  Mutation: Codon optimized for E.coli
  GenBank ID: YP_001376196
  Promoter: pBAD
  Cloning method: Unknown
  Sequencing primers: 5′ pBAD-F
Terms and licenses: Academic/Nonprofit Terms; Industry Terms: Not Available to Industry
How to cite: pIntegrase_13 was a gift from Christopher Voigt (Addgene plasmid # 60584 ; http://n2t.net/addgene:60584 ; RRID:Addgene_60584)
