[The description below was written by a language model from this plasmid's Addgene catalogue record and pLannotate feature annotations shown in this document.]
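Description:
pIntegrase_13 is a 5,984 bp bacterial expression plasmid that places a phage-type integrase gene under arabinose-inducible control in E. coli. The backbone is recorded as unknown. The feature annotation shows a ColE1/pMB1-family origin of replication and a kanamycin resistance gene (aph(3')-Ia), which matches the catalogued kanamycin selection; the record lists copy number as unknown. The annotation also picks up fragments of a β-lactamase gene, a tetracycline resistance gene and its promoter, a pBR322 bom region and an M13 origin. These are partial matches that look like leftovers from vector assembly rather than functional parts, and kanamycin is the only selection listed.

The payload is Integrase_13, a coding sequence from Bacillus cytotoxicus NVH 391-98 that was codon optimized for E. coli. It sits downstream of the araBAD (pBAD) promoter, and the araC regulator gene is transcribed divergently from the same region. AraC represses the promoter in the absence of L-arabinose and activates it when the sugar is present, so integrase expression can be switched on by adding the inducer. The automated annotation does not label the integrase itself. It marks only a short homology-based match to a Bacillus phage phi105 protein just after the promoter, at the start of the otherwise unannotated region the insert presumably fills. Several terminators (his operon, T3Te and a putative bacterial terminator) flank the expression and regulatory units and probably insulate them from read-through transcription.

The plasmid comes from work on permanent genetic memory, which suggests it supplies inducible integrase to act on DNA recombination target sites. Those sites are not annotated on this plasmid, and the record does not describe them.
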