Features (pLannotate 1.2.2; 14 found; start..end, strand, type, name):
    259..285     -  misc_feature   bom (fragment): basis of mobility region from pBR322
    612..1427    +  CDS            KanR: aminoglycoside phosphotransferase; aph(3')-Ia; confers resistance to kanamycin in bacteria or G418 (Geneticin®) in eukaryotes
   1585..1644    -  terminator     his operon terminator: This putative transcriptin terminator from the E. coli his operon has a 2-bp deletion introduced during synthesis. Its efficiency has not been determined.
   1649..1963    +  CDS            bla(M) (fragment): β-lactamase lacking the signal sequence; bla(M); allows cytosolic expression of β-lactamase
   2135..2723    +  rep_origin     ori: high-copy-number ColE1/pMB1/pBR322/pUC origin of replication
   2883..2958    -  CDS            TcR (fragment): tetracycline efflux protein; tet; confers resistance to tetracycline
   2968..2986    +  promoter       tet promoter (fragment): E. coli promoter for tetracycline efflux protein gene
   3086..3145    +  terminator     his operon terminator: This putative transcriptin terminator from the E. coli his operon has a 2-bp deletion introduced during synthesis. Its efficiency has not been determined.
   3205..3234    -  terminator     T3Te terminator: phage T3 early transcription terminator
   3281..4159    -  CDS            araC: L-arabinose regulatory protein; araC
   4186..4470    +  promoter       araBAD promoter: araBAD; promoter of the L-arabinose operon of E. coli; the araC regulatory gene is transcribed in the opposite direction (Guzman et al., 1995)
   4525..4722    +  CDS            YIM3_BPPH1 (fragment): Protein inferred from homology: Swiss-Prot protein existence level 3. From Bacillus phage phi105 (Bacteriophage phi-105).
   5944..5983    -  terminator     bacterial terminator (fragment): putative bacterial transcription terminator
   5984..227     +  rep_origin     M13 ori (fragment) (across the origin) (sequence partly withheld): M13 bacteriophage origin of replication; arrow indicates direction of (+) strand synthesis
>Addgene plasmid #60584 | pIntegrase_13 | depositor full sequence | sequence record 97262 | pIntegrase_13 sequence 5984 bps
GATTA
[49 nt withheld, positions 6-54]
CCTTTGACGTTGGAGTCCACGTTCTTT
[37 nt withheld, positions 82-118]
ACCCTATCTCGGTCTATTCTTTTGATTTATAAGGGATTTTGCCGATTTCGGCCTATTGGTTAAAAAATGA
GCTGATTTAACAAAAATTTAACGCGAATTTTAACAAAATTTCACTGACACCCTCATCAGTGCCAACATAG
TAAGCCAGTATACACTCCGCTAGCGCTGAGGTCTGCCTCGTGAAGAAGGTGTTGCTGACTCATACCAGGC
CTGAATCGCCCCATCATCCAGCCAGAAAGTGAGGGAGCCACGGTTGATGAGAGCTTTGTTGTAGGTGGAC
CAGTTGGTGATTTTGAACTTTTGCTTTGCCACGGAACGGTCTGCGTTGTCGGGAAGATGCGTGATCTGAT
CCTTCAACTCAGCAAAAGTTCGATTTATTCAACAAAGCCACGTTGTGTCTCAAAATCTCTGATGTTACAT
TGCACAAGATAAAAATATATCATCATGAACAATAAAACTGTCTGCTTACATAAACAGTAATACAAGGGGT
GTTATGAGCCATATTCAACGGGAAACGTCTTGCTCGAGGCCGCGATTAAATTCCAACATGGATGCTGATT
TATATGGGTATAAATGGGCTCGCGATAATGTCGGGCAATCAGGTGCGACAATCTATCGATTGTATGGGAA
GCCCGATGCGCCAGAGTTGTTTCTGAAACATGGCAAAGGTAGCGTTGCCAATGATGTTACAGATGAGATG
GTCAGACTAAACTGGCTGACGGAATTTATGCCTCTTCCGACCATCAAGCATTTTATCCGTACTCCTGATG
ATGCATGGTTACTCACCACTGCGATCCCCGGGAAAACAGCATTCCAGGTATTAGAAGAATATCCTGATTC
AGGTGAAAATATTGTTGATGCGCTGGCAGTGTTCCTGCGCCGGTTGCATTCGATTCCTGTTTGTAATTGT
CCTTTTAACAGCGATCGCGTATTTCGTCTCGCTCAGGCGCAATCACGAATGAATAACGGTTTGGTTGATG
CGAGTGATTTTGATGACGAGCGTAATGGCTGGCCTGTTGAACAAGTCTGGAAAGAAATGCATAAGCTTTT
GCCATTCTCACCGGATTCAGTCGTCACTCATGGTGATTTCTCACTTGATAACCTTATTTTTGACGAGGGG
AAATTAATAGGTTGTATTGATGTTGGACGAGTCGGAATCGCAGACCGATACCAGGATCTTGCCATCCTAT
GGAACTGCCTCGGTGAGTTTTCTCCTTCATTACAGAAACGGCTTTTTCAAAAATATGGTATTGATAATCC
TGATATGAATAAATTGCAGTTTCATTTGATGCTCGATGAGTTTTTCTAATCAGAATTGGTTAATTGGTTG
TAACACTGGCAGAGCATTACGCTGACTTGACGGGACTCGAGATTACCGCCTTTGAGTGAGCTGATACCGC
TCGCCGCAGCCGAACGACCGAGCGCAGCGAGTCAGTGAGCGAGGAAGCCTGCATAACGCGAAGTAATCTT
TTCGGTTTTAAAGAAAAAGGGCAGGGTGGTGACACCTTGCCCGTTTTTTTGCCGGACTGCAGCAATGGCA
ACAACGTTGCGCAAACTATTAACTGGCGAACTACTTACTCTAGCTTCCCGGCAACAATTAATAGACTGGA
TGGAGGCGGATAAAGTTGCAGGACCACTTCTGCGCTCGGCCCTTCCGGCTGGCTGGTTTATTGCTGATAA
ATCTGGAGCCGGTGAGCGTGGGTCTCGCGGTATCATTGCAGCACTGGGGCCAGATGGTAAGCCCTCCCGT
ATCGTAGTTATCTACACGACGGGGAGTCAGGCAACTATGGATGAACGAAATAGACAGATCGCTGAGATAG
GTGCCTCACTGATTAAGCATTGGTAACTGTCAGACCAAGTTTACTCATATATACTTTAGATTGATTTAAA
ACTTCATTTTTAATTTAAAAGGATCTAGGTGAAGATCCTTTTTGATAATCTCATGACCAAAATCCCTTAA
CGTGAGTTTTCGTTCCACTGAGCGTCAGACCCCGTAGAAAAGATCAAAGGATCTTCTTGAGATCCTTTTT
TTCTGCGCGTAATCTGCTGCTTGCAAACAAAAAAACCACCGCTACCAGCGGTGGTTTGTTTGCCGGATCA
AGAGCTACCAACTCTTTTTCCGAAGGTAACTGGCTTCAGCAGAGCGCAGATACCAAATACTGTCCTTCTA
GTGTAGCCGTAGTTAGGCCACCACTTCAAGAACTCTGTAGCACCGCCTACATACCTCGCTCTGCTAATCC
TGTTACCAGTGGCTGCTGCCAGTGGCGATAAGTCGTGTCTTACCGGGTTGGACTCAAGACGATAGTTACC
GGATAAGGCGCAGCGGTCGGGCTGAACGGGGGGTTCGTGCACACAGCCCAGCTTGGAGCGAACGACCTAC
ACCGAACTGAGATACCTACAGCGTGAGCTATGAGAAAGCGCCACGCTTCCCGAAGGGAGAAAGGCGGACA
GGTATCCGGTAAGCGGCAGGGTCGGAACAGGAGAGCGCACGAGGGAGCTTCCAGGGGGAAACGCCTGGTA
TCTTTATAGTCCTGTCGGGTTTCGCCACCTCTGACTTGAGCGTCGATTTTTGTGATGCTCGTCAGGGGGG
CGGAGCCTATGGAAAAACGCCAGCAACGCGGCCTTTTTACGGTTCCTGGCCTTTTGCTGGCCTTTTGCTC
ACATGTTCTTTCCTGCGTTATCCCCTGATTCTGTGGATAACCGTATTACCGCCTTTGAGTGAGCTGATAC
CGCTCGCCGCAGCCGAACGACCGAGCGCAGCGAGGTCGGCGATATAGGCGCCAGCAACCGCACCTGTGGC
GCCGGTGATGCCGGCCACGATGCGTCCGGCGTAGAGGATCTGCTCATGTTTGACAGCTTATCATCGATGC
ATAATGTGCCTGTCAAATGGACGAAGCAGGGATTCTGCAAACCCTATGCTACTCCCTCGAGCCGTCAATT
GTCTGATTCGTTACCAATTATACTAGCTCCGGCAAAAAAACGGGCAAGGTGTCACCACCCTGCCCTTTTT
CTTTAAAACCGAAAAGATTACTTCGCGTTTGCCACCTGACGTCTAAGAAAAGGAATATTCAGCAATTTGC
CCGTGCCGAAGAAAGGCCCACCCGTGAAGGTGAGCCAGTGAGTTGATTGCTACGTAATTAGTTAGTTAGC
CCTTAGTGACTCTTATGACAACTTGACGGCTACATCATTCACTTTTTCTTCACAACCGGCACGGAACTCG
CTCGGGCTGGCCCCGGTGCATTTTTTAAATACCCGCGAGAAATAGAGTTGATCGTCAAAACCAACATTGC
GACCGACGGTGGCGATAGGCATCCGGGTGGTGCTCAAAAGCAGCTTCGCCTGGCTGATACGTTGGTCCTC
GCGCCAGCTTAAGACGCTAATCCCTAACTGCTGGCGGAAAAGATGTGACAGACGCGACGGCGACAAGCAA
ACATGCTGTGCGACGCTGGCGATATCAAAATTGCTGTCTGCCAGGTGATCGCTGATGTACTGACAAGCCT
CGCGTACCCGATTATCCATCGGTGGATGGAGCGACTCGTTAATCGCTTCCATGCGCCGCAGTAACAATTG
CTCAAGCAGATTTATCGCCAGCAGCTCCGAATAGCGCCCTTCCCCTTGCCCGGCGTTAATGATTTGCCCA
AACAGGTCGCTGAAATGCGGCTGGTGCGCTTCATCCGGGCGAAAGAACCCCGTATTGGCAAATATTGACG
GCCAGTTAAGCCATTCATGCCAGTAGGCGCGCGGACGAAAGTAAACCCACTGGTGATACCATTCGCGAGC
CTCCGGATGACGACCGTAGTGATGAATCTCTCCTGGCGGGAACAGCAAAATATCACCCGGTCGGCAAACA
AATTCTCGTCCCTGATTTTTCACCACCCCCTGACCGCGAATGGTGAGATTGAGAATATAACCTTTCATTC
CCAGCGGTCGGTCGATAAAAAAATCGAGATAACCGTTGGCCTCAATCGGCGTTAAACCCGCCACCAGATG
GGCATTAAACGAGTATCCCGGCAGCAGGGGATCATTTTGCGCTTCAGCCATACTTTTCATACTCCCGCCA
TTCAGAGAAGAAACCAATTGTCCATATTGCATCAGACATTGCCGTCACTGCGTCTTTTACTGGCTCTTCT
CGCTAACCAAACCGGTAACCCCGCTTATTAAAAGCATTCTGTAACAAAGCGGGACCAAAGCCATGACAAA
AACGCGTAACAAAAGTGTCTATAATCACGGCAGAAAAGTCCACATTGATTATTTGCACGGCGTCACACTT
TGCTATGCCATAGCATTTTTATCCATAAGATTAGCGGATCCTACCTGACGCTTTTTATCGCAACTCTCTA
CTGTTTCTCCATACCCGTTTTTTTGGGCTAAGTAATTTCAACAAAATAACGAGCATTCGAATGGCCGTGG
GTATCTATATTCGTGTTAGCACCCAAGAACAGGCAAGCGAAGGTCATAGCATTGAAAGCCAGAAAAAAAA
GCTGGCGAGCTATTGTGAAATTCAGGGTTGGGATGATTATCGCTTCTATATTGAAGAAGGCATCAGCGGC
AAAAATACCAATCGTCCGAAACTGAAACTGCTGATGGAACATATCGAAAAGGGCAAAATTAACATCCTGC
TGGTTTATCGTCTGGATCGTCTGACCCGTAGCGTTATTGATCTGCATAAGCTGCTGAATTTTCTGCAAGA
ACATGGTTGTGCATTTAAAAGCGCAACCGAAACCTATGATACCACCACCGCAAATGGTCGTATGAGCATG
GGTATTGTTAGCCTGCTGGCACAGTGGGAAACCGAAAATATGAGCGAACGTATTAAACTGAACCTGGAAC
ACAAAGTTCTGGTTGAAGGTGAACGTGTTGGTGCAATTCCGTATGGTTTTGATCTGTCCGATGATGAGAA
ACTGGTGAAAAATGAAAAAAGCGCCATTCTGCTGGATATGGTTGAACGTGTGGAAAATGGTTGGAGCGTT
AATCGCATTGTGAATTATCTGAATCTGACCAACAATGACCGTAATTGGAGCCCGAATGGTGTTCTGCGTC
TGCTGCGTAATCCGGCACTGTATGGTGCAACCCGTTGGAATGATAAAATTGCCGAAAATACGCACGAAGG
CATTATTAGCAAAGAACGTTTTAATCGCCTGCAGCAGATTCTGGCAGATCGTAGCATTCATCATCGTCGT
GATGTTAAAGGCACCTATATCTTTCAGGGTGTGCTGCGTTGTCCGGTTTGTGATCAGACCCTGAGCGTGA
ATCGTTTTATCAAAAAACGTAAAGATGGCACCGAATATTGTGGTGTGCTGTATCGTTGTCAGCCGTGTAT
TAAACAGAATAAATACAATCTGGCCATTGGCGAAGCACGTTTTCTGAAAGCACTGAATGAATATATGAGC
ACCGTTGAATTTCAGACCGTTGAAGATGAAGTGATCCCGAAAAAAAGCGAACGTGAAATGCTGGAAAGCC
AGCTGCAGCAAATTGCACGTAAACGTGAAAAATATCAGAAAGCATGGGCAAGCGATCTGATGAGCGACGA
TGAATTTGAAAAACTGATGGTTGAAACCCGTGAAACCTACGATGAATGTAAACAGAAACTGGAAAGCTGT
GAGGATCCGATCAAAATCGATGAAACCTATCTGAAAGAAATTGTGTATATGTTTCACCAGACCTTTAACG
ATCTGGAAAGCGAAAAACAGAAAGAATTTATCAGCAAGTTCATTCGCACCATTCGCTATACCGTTAAAGA
ACAGCAGCCGATTCGTCCGGATAAAAGCAAAACCGGTAAAGGCAAACAGAAGGTGATTATTACCGAGGTG
GAATTCTACCAGTAACAGATAAAAAAAATCCTTAGCTTTCGCTAAGGATGATTTCT
