>Addgene plasmid #60584 | pIntegrase_13 | addgene partial sequence | sequence record 105870 | pBAD-F 5'-ATGCCATAGCATTTTTATCC-3'
TTTATCGCAACTCTCTACTGTTTCTCCATACCCGTTTTTTTGGGCTAAGTAATTTCAACAAAATAACGAG
CATTCGAATGGCCGTGGGTATCTATATTCGTGTTAGCACCCAAGAACAGGCAAGCGAAGGTCATAGCATT
GAAAGCCAGAAAAAAAAGCTGGCGAGCTATTGTGAAATTCAGGGTTGGGATGATTATCGCTTCTATATTG
AAGAAGGCATCAGCGGCAAAAATACCAATCGTCCGAAACTGAAACTGCTGATGGAACATATCGAAAAGGG
CAAAATTAACATCCTGCTGGTTTATCGTCTGGATCGTCTGACCCGTAGCGTTATTGATCTGCATAAGCTG
CTGAATTTTCTGCAAGAACATGGTTGTGCATTTAAAAGCGCAACCGAAACCTATGATACCACCACCGCAA
ATGGTCGTATGAGCATGGGTATTGTTAGCCTGCTGGCACAGTGGGAAACCGAAAATATGAGCGAACGTAT
TAAACTGAACCTGGAACACAAAGTTCTGGTTGAAGGTGAACGTGTTGGTGCAATTCCGTATGGTTTTGAT
CTGTCCGATGATGAGAAACTGGTGAAAAATGAAAAAAGCGCCATTCTGCTGGATATGGTTGAACGTGTGG
AAAATGGTTGGAGCGTTAATCGCATTGTGAATTATCTGAATCTGACCAACAATGACCGTAATTGGAGCCC
GAATGGTGTTCTGCGTCTGCTGCGTAATCCGGCACTGTATGGTGCAACCCGTTGGAATGATAAAATTGCC
GAAAATACGCACGAAGGCATTATTAGCAAAGAACGTTTTAATCGCCTGCAGCAGATTCTGGCAGATCGTA
GCATTCATCATCGTCGTGATGTTAAAGGCACCTATATCTTTC
