>Addgene plasmid #60584 | pIntegrase_13 | addgene partial sequence | sequence record 106208 | AraC-F 5'-TGACAACTTGACGGCTACATC-3'
ACTCGCTCGGGCTGGCCCCGGTGCATTTTTTAAATACCCGCGAGAAATAGAGTTGATCGTCAAAACCAAC
ATTGCGACCGACGGTGGCGATAGGCATCCGGGTGGTGCTCAAAAGCAGCTTCGCCTGGCTGATACGTTGG
TCCTCGCGCCAGCTTAAGACGCTAATCCCTAACTGCTGGCGGAAAAGATGTGACAGACGCGACGGCGACA
AGCAAACATGCTGTGCGACGCTGGCGATATCAAAATTGCTGTCTGCCAGGTGATCGCTGATGTACTGACA
AGCCTCGCGTACCCGATTATCCATCGGTGGATGGAGCGACTCGTTAATCGCTTCCATGCGCCGCAGTAAC
AATTGCTCAAGCAGATTTATCGCCAGCAGCTCCGAATAGCGCCCTTCCCCTTGCCCGGCGTTAATGATTT
GCCCAAACAGGTCGCTGAAATGCGGCTGGTGCGCTTCATCCGGGCGAAAGAACCCCGTATTGGCAAATAT
TGACGGCCAGTTAAGCCATTCATGCCAGTAGGCGCGCGGACGAAAGTAAACCCACTGGTGATACCATTCG
CGAGCCTCCGGATGACGACCGTAGTGATGAATCTCTCCTGGCGGGAACAGCAAAATATCACCCGGTCGGC
AAACAAATTCTCGTCCCTGATTTTTCACCACCCCCTGACCGCGAATGGTGAGATTGAGAATATAACCTTT
CATTCCCAGCGGTCGGTCGATAAAAAAATCGAGATAACCGTTGGCCTCAATCGGCGTTAAACCCGCCACC
AGATGGGCATTAAACGAGTATCCCGGCAGCAGGG
